Addgene plasmid #178063: pcDNA3-Y478C-WLS-HA-IRES-GFP
Purpose: Expresssion of WLS-HA protein (Y478C mutant)
Depositing lab: Joseph Gleeson. Depositing organization: University of California, San Diego (UCSD). Publication: A Human Pleiotropic Multiorgan Condition Caused by Deficient Wnt Secretion. Chai G, Szenker-Ravi E, Chung C, Li Z, Wang L, Khatoo M, Marshall T, Jiang N, Yang X, McEvoy-Venneri J, Stanley V, Anzenberg P, Lang N, Wazny V, Yu J, Virshup DM, Nygaard R, Mancia F, Merdzanic R, Toralles MBP, Pitanga PML, Puri RD, Hernan R, Chung WK, Bertoli-Avella AM, Al-Sannaa N, Zaki MS, Willert K, Reversade B, Gleeson JG. N Engl J Med. 2021 Sep 30;385(14):1292-1301. doi: 10.1056/NEJMoa2033911. PubMed 34587386.
Backbone
  Vector backbone: pcDNA3.1
  Backbone manufacturer: Addgene (#51406)
  Vector type: Mammalian Expression
Growth in bacteria
  Bacterial resistance: Ampicillin, 100 μg/mL
  Growth temperature: 37°C
  Growth strain: NEB Stable
  Copy number: High Copy
Gene/Insert
  Gene/Insert name: WLS
  Species: H. sapiens (human)
  Mutation: Y478C
  Entrez Gene: WLS (a.k.a. C1orf139, EVI, GPR177, MRP, mig-14)
  Tag / fusion protein: HA (C terminal on insert); IRES-GFP (C terminal on backbone)
  Cloning method: Gibson Cloning
Terms and licenses: Academic/Nonprofit Terms; Industry Terms: Not Available to Industry
How to cite: pcDNA3-Y478C-WLS-HA-IRES-GFP was a gift from Joseph Gleeson (Addgene plasmid # 178063 ; http://n2t.net/addgene:178063 ; RRID:Addgene_178063)
