[The description below was written by a language model from this plasmid's Addgene catalogue record and pLannotate feature annotations shown in this document.]
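Description:
pcDNA3-Y478C-WLS-HA-IRES-GFP is a mammalian expression plasmid built on a pcDNA3.1-type backbone that drives expression of human WLS (Wntless, also known as GPR177 or EVI) carrying the Y478C missense substitution. WLS is a cargo receptor that regulates the sorting and secretion of Wnt proteins. The associated publication concerns a human multiorgan condition caused by deficient Wnt secretion, so this construct presumably lets the variant protein be studied in transfected cells, although the record states the purpose only as expression of the mutant protein.

The 8,460 nt sequence contains a single bicistronic transcription unit. The CMV immediate-early enhancer and promoter, followed by a T7 promoter, sit upstream of the WLS coding sequence, which is fused at its C terminus to an HA epitope for immunodetection (annotated as a short fragment of a 3xHA element). Downstream, an EMCV IRES permits cap-independent translation of EGFP from the same mRNA, so green fluorescence marks transfected cells without GFP being fused to WLS. The transcript ends at the bovine growth hormone polyadenylation signal.

A separate SV40 promoter–neo–SV40 poly(A) cassette provides G418 selection for stable mammalian lines. In E. coli the plasmid is maintained at high copy by a ColE1/pUC-type origin with ampicillin resistance (AmpR), and an f1 origin is also present. The small annotated fragments (HIV-1 LTR, chicken β-actin promoter, ble, lacI, bom) appear to be short sequence matches or backbone remnants rather than functional elements.
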