Features (pLannotate 1.2.2; 24 found; start..end, strand, type, name):
    105..567     +  misc_feature   IRES: internal ribosome entry site (IRES) of the encephalomyocarditis virus (EMCV)
    581..1300    +  CDS            EGFP: the original enhanced GFP (Yang et al., 1996) mammalian codon-optimized
   1427..1651    +  polyA_signal   bGH poly(A) signal: bovine growth hormone polyadenylation signal
   1655..1676    +  promoter       SV40 promoter (fragment): SV40 enhancer and early promoter
   1697..2125    +  rep_origin     f1 ori (sequence partly withheld): f1 bacteriophage origin of replication; arrow indicates direction of (+) strand synthesis
   2139..2468    +  promoter       SV40 promoter: SV40 enhancer and early promoter
   2535..3326    +  CDS            neo: KKA2_KLEPN - Also known as kan, nptII. Experimental evidence at protein level: Swiss-Prot protein existence level 1. Resistance to kanamycin, neomycin, paromomycin, ribostamycin, butirosin and gentamicin B. From Klebsiella pneumoniae.
   3350..3508    +  CDS            ble (fragment): BLE_KLEPN - Experimental evidence at protein level: Swiss-Prot protein existence level 1. Binding protein with a strong affinity to the bleomycin family of antibiotics. Binds to CL990; an antimitotic-antibiotic compound. From Klebsiella pneumoniae.
   3503..3624    +  polyA_signal   SV40 poly(A) signal: SV40 polyadenylation signal
   3697..3713    -  protein_bind   lac operator: The lac repressor binds to the lac operator to inhibit transcription in E. coli. This inhibition can be relieved by adding lactose or isopropyl-β-D-thiogalactopyranoside (IPTG). lac repressor encoded by lacI
   3721..3751    -  promoter       lac promoter: promoter for the E. coli lac operon
   3766..3787    -  protein_bind   CAP binding site: CAP binding activates transcription in the presence of cAMP. E. coli catabolite activator protein
   3800..3892    -  CDS            lacI (fragment): lac repressor; lacI; The lac repressor binds to the lac operator to inhibit transcription in E. coli. This inhibition can be relieved by adding lactose or isopropyl-β-D-thiogalactopyranoside (IPTG).
   4075..4663    -  rep_origin     ori: high-copy-number ColE1/pMB1/pBR322/pUC origin of replication
   4834..5694    -  CDS            AmpR: β-lactamase; bla; confers resistance to ampicillin, carbenicillin, and related antibiotics
   5695..5799    -  promoter       AmpR promoter: bla
   5858..5910    -  misc_feature   bom (fragment): basis of mobility region from pBR322
   6065..6444    +  enhancer       CMV enhancer: human cytomegalovirus immediate early enhancer
   6445..6648    +  promoter       CMV promoter: human cytomegalovirus (CMV) immediate early promoter
   6644..6677    +  LTR            5' LTR (truncated) (fragment): truncated 5' long terminal repeat (LTR) from HIV-1
   6693..6711    +  promoter       T7 promoter: promoter for bacteriophage T7 RNA polymerase
   6737..8359    +  CDS            WLS: WLS_HUMAN - Also known as C1orf139, GPR177. Experimental evidence at protein level: Swiss-Prot protein existence level 1. Regulates Wnt proteins sorting and secretion in a feedback regulatory mechanism. This reciprocal interaction plays a key role in the regulation of expression, subcellular location, binding and organelle-specific association of Wnt proteins. Plays also an important role in establishment of the anterior-posterior body axis formation during development (By similarity). From Homo sapiens (Human).
   8377..8397    +  CDS            3xHA (fragment): three tandem HA epitope tags
   8458..14      -  promoter       chicken β-actin promoter (fragment) (across the origin): contains a 21-bp deletion relative to the standard chicken β-actin promoter
>Addgene plasmid #178063 | pcDNA3-Y478C-WLS-HA-IRES-GFP | addgene full sequence | sequence record 351736 | Addgene NGS Result
CCCCCCCCCCCCCCTAACGTTACTGGCCGAAGCCGCTTGGAATAAGGCCGGTGTGCGTTTGTCTATATGT
TATTTTCCACCATATTGCCGTCTTTTGGCAATGTGAGGGCCCGGAAACCTGGCCCTGTCTTCTTGACGAG
CATTCCTAGGGGTCTTTCCCCTCTCGCCAAAGGAATGCAAGGTCTGTTGAATGTCGTGAAGGAAGCAGTT
CCTCTGGAAGCTTCTTGAAGACAAACAACGTCTGTAGCGACCCTTTGCAGGCAGCGGAACCCCCCACCTG
GCGACAGGTGCCTCTGCGGCCAAAAGCCACGTGTATAAGATACACCTGCAAAGGCGGCACAACCCCAGTG
CCACGTTGTGAGTTGGATAGTTGTGGAAAGAGTCAAATGGCTCTCCTCAAGCGTATTCAACAAGGGGCTG
AAGGATGCCCAGAAGGTACCCCATTGTATGGGATCTGATCTGGGGCCTCGGTGCACATGCTTTACATGTG
TTTAGTCGAGGTTAAAAAAACGTCTAGGCCCCCCGAACCACGGGGACGTGGTTTTCCTTTGAAAAACACG
ATGATAATATGGCCACAACCATGGTGAGCAAGGGCGAGGAGCTGTTCACCGGGGTGGTGCCCATCCTGGT
CGAGCTGGACGGCGACGTAAACGGCCACAAGTTCAGCGTGTCTGGCGAGGGCGAGGGCGATGCCACCTAC
GGCAAGCTGACCCTGAAGTTCATCTGCACCACCGGCAAGCTGCCCGTGCCCTGGCCCACCCTCGTGACCA
CCCTGACCTACGGCGTGCAGTGCTTCAGCCGCTACCCCGACCACATGAAGCAGCACGACTTCTTCAAGTC
CGCCATGCCCGAAGGCTACGTCCAGGAGCGCACCATCTTCTTCAAGGACGACGGCAACTACAAGACCCGC
GCCGAGGTGAAGTTCGAGGGCGACACCCTGGTGAACCGCATCGAGCTGAAGGGCATCGACTTCAAGGAGG
ACGGCAACATCCTGGGGCACAAGCTGGAGTACAACTACAACAGCCACAACGTCTATATCATGGCCGACAA
GCAGAAGAACGGCATCAAGGCGAACTTCAAGATCCGCCACAACATCGAGGACGGCAGCGTGCAGCTCGCC
GACCACTACCAGCAGAACACCCCCATCGGCGACGGCCCCGTGCTGCTGCCCGACAACCACTACCTGAGCA
CCCAGTCCGCCCTGAGCAAAGACCCCAACGAGAAGCGCGATCACATGGTCCTGCTGGAGTTCGTGACCGC
CGCCGGGATCACTCTCGGCATGGACGAGCTGTACAAGTAATGAATTAATTAAGAATTATCACCGCTTCTA
TTCAGCCAGTAAGGCCTGTCTTTAATGGCCTCCGGCATGAGACACTTTCTAGAGTCGAGTCTAGAGGGCC
CGTTTAAACCCGCTGATCAGCCTCGACTGTGCCTTCTAGTTGCCAGCCATCTGTTGTTTGCCCCTCCCCC
GTGCCTTCCTTGACCCTGGAAGGTGCCACTCCCACTGTCCTTTCCTAATAAAATGAGGAAATTGCATCGC
ATTGTCTGAGTAGGTGTCATTCTATTCTGGGGGGTGGGGTGGGGCAGGACAGCAAGGGGGAGGATTGGGA
AGACAATAGCAGGCATGCTGGGGATGCGGTGGGCTCTATGGCTTCTGAGGCGGAAAGAACCAGCTGGGGC
TCTAGGGGGTATCCCC
[124 nt withheld, positions 1697-1820]
C
[91 nt withheld, positions 1822-1912]
A
[49 nt withheld, positions 1914-1962]
CCTTTGACGTTGGAGTCCACGTTCTTT
[37 nt withheld, positions 1990-2026]
ACCCTATCTCGGTCTATTCTTTTGATTTATAAGGGATTTTGCCGATTTCGGCCTATTGGTTAAAAAATGA
GCTGATTTAACAAAAATTTAACGCGAATTAATTCTGTGGAATGTGTGTCAGTTAGGGTGTGGAAAGTCCC
CAGGCTCCCCAGCAGGCAGAAGTATGCAAAGCATGCATCTCAATTAGTCAGCAACCAGGTGTGGAAAGTC
CCCAGGCTCCCCAGCAGGCAGAAGTATGCAAAGCATGCATCTCAATTAGTCAGCAACCATAGTCCCGCCC
CTAACTCCGCCCATCCCGCCCCTAACTCCGCCCAGTTCCGCCCATTCTCCGCCCCATGGCTGACTAATTT
TTTTTATTTATGCAGAGGCCGAGGCCGCCTCTGCCTCTGAGCTATTCCAGAAGTAGTGAGGAGGCTTTTT
TGGAGGCCTAGGCTTTTGCAAAAAGCTCCCGGGAGCTTGTATATCCATTTTCGGATCTGATCAAGAGACA
GGATGAGGATCGTTTCGCATGATTGAACAAGATGGATTGCACGCAGGTTCTCCGGCCGCTTGGGTGGAGA
GGCTATTCGGCTATGACTGGGCACAACAGACAATCGGCTGCTCTGATGCCGCCGTGTTCCGGCTGTCAGC
GCAGGGGCGCCCGGTTCTTTTTGTCAAGACCGACCTGTCCGGTGCCCTGAATGAACTGCAGGACGAGGCA
GCGCGGCTATCGTGGCTGGCCACGACGGGCGTTCCTTGCGCAGCTGTGCTCGACGTTGTCACTGAAGCGG
GAAGGGACTGGCTGCTATTGGGCGAAGTGCCGGGGCAGGATCTCCTGTCATCTCACCTTGCTCCTGCCGA
GAAAGTATCCATCATGGCTGATGCAATGCGGCGGCTGCATACGCTTGATCCGGCTACCTGCCCATTCGAC
CACCAAGCGAAACATCGCATCGAGCGAGCACGTACTCGGATGGAAGCCGGTCTTGTCGATCAGGATGATC
TGGACGAAGAGCATCAGGGGCTCGCGCCAGCCGAACTGTTCGCCAGGCTCAAGGCGCGCATGCCCGACGG
CGAGGATCTCGTCGTGACCCATGGCGATGCCTGCTTGCCGAATATCATGGTGGAAAATGGCCGCTTTTCT
GGATTCATCGACTGTGGCCGGCTGGGTGTGGCGGACCGCTATCAGGACATAGCGTTGGCTACCCGTGATA
TTGCTGAAGAGCTTGGCGGCGAATGGGCTGACCGCTTCCTCGTGCTTTACGGTATCGCCGCTCCCGATTC
GCAGCGCATCGCCTTCTATCGCCTTCTTGACGAGTTCTTCTGAGCGGGACTCTGGGGTTCGAAATGACCG
ACCAAGCGACGCCCAACCTGCCATCACGAGATTTCGATTCCACCGCCGCCTTCTATGAAAGGTTGGGCTT
CGGAATCGTTTTCCGGGACGCCGGCTGGATGATCCTCCAGCGCGGGGATCTCATGCTGGAGTTCTTCGCC
CACCCCAACTTGTTTATTGCAGCTTATAATGGTTACAAATAAAGCAATAGCATCACAAATTTCACAAATA
AAGCATTTTTTTCACTGCATTCTAGTTGTGGTTTGTCCAAACTCATCAATGTATCTTATCATGTCTGTAT
ACCGTCGACCTCTAGCTAGAGCTTGGCGTAATCATGGTCATAGCTGTTTCCTGTGTGAAATTGTTATCCG
CTCACAATTCCACACAACATACGAGCCGGAAGCATAAAGTGTAAAGCCTGGGGTGCCTAATGAGTGAGCT
AACTCACATTAATTGCGTTGCGCTCACTGCCCGCTTTCCAGTCGGGAAACCTGTCGTGCCAGCTGCATTA
ATGAATCGGCCAACGCGCGGGGAGAGGCGGTTTGCGTATTGGGCGCTCTTCCGCTTCCTCGCTCACTGAC
TCGCTGCGCTCGGTCGTTCGGCTGCGGCGAGCGGTATCAGCTCACTCAAAGGCGGTAATACGGTTATCCA
CAGAATCAGGGGATAACGCAGGAAAGAACATGTGAGCAAAAGGCCAGCAAAAGGCCAGGAACCGTAAAAA
GGCCGCGTTGCTGGCGTTTTTCCATAGGCTCCGCCCCCCTGACGAGCATCACAAAAATCGACGCTCAAGT
CAGAGGTGGCGAAACCCGACAGGACTATAAAGATACCAGGCGTTTCCCCCTGGAAGCTCCCTCGTGCGCT
CTCCTGTTCCGACCCTGCCGCTTACCGGATACCTGTCCGCCTTTCTCCCTTCGGGAAGCGTGGCGCTTTC
TCATAGCTCACGCTGTAGGTATCTCAGTTCGGTGTAGGTCGTTCGCTCCAAGCTGGGCTGTGTGCACGAA
CCCCCCGTTCAGCCCGACCGCTGCGCCTTATCCGGTAACTATCGTCTTGAGTCCAACCCGGTAAGACACG
ACTTATCGCCACTGGCAGCAGCCACTGGTAACAGGATTAGCAGAGCGAGGTATGTAGGCGGTGCTACAGA
GTTCTTGAAGTGGTGGCCTAACTACGGCTACACTAGAAGAACAGTATTTGGTATCTGCGCTCTGCTGAAG
CCAGTTACCTTCGGAAAAAGAGTTGGTAGCTCTTGATCCGGCAAACAAACCACCGCTGGTAGCGGTGGTT
TTTTTGTTTGCAAGCAGCAGATTACGCGCAGAAAAAAAGGATCTCAAGAAGATCCTTTGATCTTTTCTAC
GGGGTCTGACGCTCAGTGGAACGAAAACTCACGTTAAGGGATTTTGGTCATGAGATTATCAAAAAGGATC
TTCACCTAGATCCTTTTAAATTAAAAATGAAGTTTTAAATCAATCTAAAGTATATATGAGTAAACTTGGT
CTGACAGTTACCAATGCTTAATCAGTGAGGCACCTATCTCAGCGATCTGTCTATTTCGTTCATCCATAGT
TGCCTGACTCCCCGTCGTGTAGATAACTACGATACGGGAGGGCTTACCATCTGGCCCCAGTGCTGCAATG
ATACCGCGAGACCCACGCTCACCGGCTCCAGATTTATCAGCAATAAACCAGCCAGCCGGAAGGGCCGAGC
GCAGAAGTGGTCCTGCAACTTTATCCGCCTCCATCCAGTCTATTAATTGTTGCCGGGAAGCTAGAGTAAG
TAGTTCGCCAGTTAATAGTTTGCGCAACGTTGTTGCCATTGCTACAGGCATCGTGGTGTCACGCTCGTCG
TTTGGTATGGCTTCATTCAGCTCCGGTTCCCAACGATCAAGGCGAGTTACATGATCCCCCATGTTGTGCA
AAAAAGCGGTTAGCTCCTTCGGTCCTCCGATCGTTGTCAGAAGTAAGTTGGCCGCAGTGTTATCACTCAT
GGTTATGGCAGCACTGCATAATTCTCTTACTGTCATGCCATCCGTAAGATGCTTTTCTGTGACTGGTGAG
TACTCAACCAAGTCATTCTGAGAATAGTGTATGCGGCGACCGAGTTGCTCTTGCCCGGCGTCAATACGGG
ATAATACCGCGCCACATAGCAGAACTTTAAAAGTGCTCATCATTGGAAAACGTTCTTCGGGGCGAAAACT
CTCAAGGATCTTACCGCTGTTGAGATCCAGTTCGATGTAACCCACTCGTGCACCCAACTGATCTTCAGCA
TCTTTTACTTTCACCAGCGTTTCTGGGTGAGCAAAAACAGGAAGGCAAAATGCCGCAAAAAAGGGAATAA
GGGCGACACGGAAATGTTGAATACTCATACTCTTCCTTTTTCAATATTATTGAAGCATTTATCAGGGTTA
TTGTCTCATGAGCGGATACATATTTGAATGTATTTAGAAAAATAAACAAATAGGGGTTCCGCGCACATTT
CCCCGAAAAGTGCCACCTGACGTCGACGGATCGGGAGATCTCCCGATCCCCTATGGTGCACTCTCAGTAC
AATCTGCTCTGATGCCGCATAGTTAAGCCAGTATCTGCTCCCTGCTTGTGTGTTGGAGGTCGCTGAGTAG
TGCGCGAGCAAAATTTAAGCTACAACAAGGCAAGGCTTGACCGACAATTGCATGAAGAATCTGCTTAGGG
TTAGGCGTTTTGCGCTGCTTCGCGATGTACGGGCCAGATATACGCGTTGACATTGATTATTGACTAGTTA
TTAATAGTAATCAATTACGGGGTCATTAGTTCATAGCCCATATATGGAGTTCCGCGTTACATAACTTACG
GTAAATGGCCCGCCTGGCTGACCGCCCAACGACCCCCGCCCATTGACGTCAATAATGACGTATGTTCCCA
TAGTAACGCCAATAGGGACTTTCCATTGACGTCAATGGGTGGAGTATTTACGGTAAACTGCCCACTTGGC
AGTACATCAAGTGTATCATATGCCAAGTACGCCCCCTATTGACGTCAATGACGGTAAATGGCCCGCCTGG
CATTATGCCCAGTACATGACCTTATGGGACTTTCCTACTTGGCAGTACATCTACGTATTAGTCATCGCTA
TTACCATGGTGATGCGGTTTTGGCAGTACATCAATGGGCGTGGATAGCGGTTTGACTCACGGGGATTTCC
AAGTCTCCACCCCATTGACGTCAATGGGAGTTTGTTTTGGCACCAAAATCAACGGGACTTTCCAAAATGT
CGTAACAACTCCGCCCCATTGACGCAAATGGGCGGTAGGCGTGTACGGTGGGAGGTCTATATAAGCAGAG
CTCTCTGGCTAACTAGAGAACCCACTGCTTACTGGCTTATCGAAATTAATACGACTCACTATAGGGAGAC
CCAAGCTGGCTAGCGCCACCATGGCTGGGGCAATTATAGAAAACATGAGCACCAAGAAGCTGTGCATTGT
TGGTGGGATTCTGCTCGTGTTCCAAATCATCGCCTTTCTGGTGGGAGGCTTGATTGCTCCAGGGCCCACA
ACGGCAGTGTCCTACATGTCGGTGAAATGTGTGGATGCCCGTAAGAACCATCACAAGACAAAATGGTTCG
TGCCTTGGGGACCCAATCATTGTGACAAGATCCGAGACATTGAAGAGGCAATTCCAAGGGAAATTGAAGC
CAATGACATCGTGTTTTCTGTTCACATTCCCCTCCCCCACATGGAGATGAGTCCTTGGTTCCAATTCATG
CTGTTTATCCTGCAGCTGGACATTGCCTTCAAGCTAAACAACCAAATCAGAGAAAATGCAGAAGTCTCCA
TGGACGTTTCCCTGGCTTACCGTGATGACGCATTTGCTGAGTGGACTGAAATGGCCCATGAAAGAGTACC
ACGGAAACTCAAATGCACCTTCACATCTCCCAAGACTCCAGAGCATGAGGGCCGTTACTATGAATGTGAT
GTCCTTCCTTTCATGGAAATTGGGTCTGTGGCCCATAAGTTTTACCTTTTAAACATCCGGCTGCCTGTGA
ATGAGAAGAAGAAAATCAATGTGGGAATTGGGGAGATAAAGGATATCCGGTTGGTGGGGATCCACCAAAA
TGGAGGCTTCACCAAGGTGTGGTTTGCCATGAAGACCTTCCTTACGCCCAGCATCTTCATCATTATGGTG
TGGTATTGGAGGAGGATCACCATGATGTCCCGACCCCCAGTGCTTCTGGAAAAAGTCATCTTTGCCCTTG
GGATTTCCATGACCTTTATCAATATCCCAGTGGAATGGTTTTCCATCGGGTTTGACTGGACCTGGATGCT
GCTGTTTGGTGACATCCGACAGGGCATCTTCTATGCGATGCTTCTGTCCTTCTGGATCATCTTCTGTGGC
GAGCACATGATGGATCAGCACGAGCGGAACCACATCGCAGGGTATTGGAAGCAAGTCGGACCCATTGCCG
TTGGCTCCTTCTGCCTCTTCATATTTGACATGTGTGAGAGAGGGGTACAACTCACGAATCCCTTCTACAG
TATCTGGACTACAGACATTGGAACAGAGCTGGCCATGGCCTTCATCATCGTGGCTGGAATCTGCCTCTGC
CTCTACTTCCTGTTTCTATGCTTCATGGTATTTCAGGTGTTTCGGAACATCAGTGGGAAGCAGTCCAGCC
TGCCAGCTATGAGCAAAGTCCGGCGGCTACACTATGAGGGGCTAATTTTTAGGTTCAAGTTCCTCATGCT
TATCACCTTGGCCTGCGCTGCCATGACTGTCATCTTCTTCATCGTTAGTCAGGTAACGGAAGGCCATTGG
AAATGGGGCGGCGTCACAGTCCAAGTGAACAGTGCCTTTTTCACAGGCATCTGTGGGATGTGGAATCTGT
ATGTCTTTGCTCTGATGTTCTTGTATGCACCATCCCATAAAAACTATGGAGAAGACCAGTCCAATGGCGA
TCTGGGTGTCCATAGTGGGGAAGAACTCCAGCTCACCACCACTATCACCCATGTGGACGGACCCACTGAG
ATCTACAAGTTGACCCGCAAGGAGGCCCAGGAGGGTGGCGGAGGTGGCGGTTATCCTTACGACGTGCCTG
ACTACGCCTAGGAATTCTGCAGATATCCAGCACAGTGGCGGCCGCTCGAGGTTAACGAATTCCG
